Addgene plasmid #170443: pCDH-EF1a-hDNAJC6-T2A-copGFP
Purpose: Lentiviral vector expressing human DNAJC6 with copGFP reporter gene, under control of EF1alpha promoter
Depositing lab: Sang-Hun Lee. Depositing organization: Hanyang University. Publication: Neurodevelopmental defects and neurodegenerative phenotypes in human brain organoids carrying Parkinson's disease-linked DNAJC6 mutations. Wulansari N, Darsono WHW, Woo HJ, Chang MY, Kim J, Bae EJ, Sun W, Lee JH, Cho IJ, Shin H, Lee SJ, Lee SH. Sci Adv. 2021 Feb 17;7(8). pii: 7/8/eabb1540. doi: 10.1126/sciadv.abb1540. Print 2021 Feb. PubMed 33597231.
Backbone
  Vector backbone: pCDH-EF1a-T2A-copGFP
  Backbone manufacturer: System Biosciences
  Backbone size w/o insert (bp): 7430
  Total vector size (bp): 10340
  Vector type: Lentiviral
Growth in bacteria
  Bacterial resistance: Ampicillin, 100 μg/mL
  Growth temperature: 37°C
  Growth strain: NEB Stable
  Copy number: Unknown
Gene/Insert
  Gene/Insert name: human DNAJC6 (alt names: Auxilin; DnaJ Heat Shock Protein Family (Hsp40) Member C6; PARK19)
  Species: H. sapiens (human)
  Insert size (bp): 2910
  GenBank ID: BC109279.2
  Entrez Gene: DNAJC6 (a.k.a. DJC6, PARK19)
  Promoter: EF1a
  Cloning method: Restriction Enzyme; 5′ cloning site EcoRI (not destroyed); 3′ cloning site NotI (not destroyed)
  Sequencing primers: 5′ GGATCTCGACGGTATCGG
Terms and licenses: Academic/Nonprofit Terms; Industry Terms: Not Available to Industry
How to cite: pCDH-EF1a-hDNAJC6-T2A-copGFP was a gift from Sang-Hun Lee (Addgene plasmid # 170443 ; http://n2t.net/addgene:170443 ; RRID:Addgene_170443)
