[The description below was written by a language model from this plasmid's Addgene catalogue record and pLannotate feature annotations shown in this document.]
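Description:
pCDH-EF1a-hDNAJC6-T2A-copGFP is a lentiviral expression vector built on the System Biosciences pCDH-EF1a-T2A-copGFP backbone and carrying human DNAJC6, which encodes auxilin (also catalogued as PARK19, a Parkinson's disease-linked gene). It is maintained in E. coli through a high-copy ColE1/pUC-type origin and selected with ampicillin via the β-lactamase gene. Small remnants of lac, rop and bom sequences in the bacterial portion are backbone leftovers with no evident role.

The viral portion has a third-generation layout. An RSV enhancer/promoter is fused to a truncated HIV-1 5' LTR to drive Tat-independent genomic RNA production in packaging cells. It is followed by the Ψ packaging signal with a gag fragment, the Rev response element for nuclear export of the unspliced genome, and the cPPT/CTS element. The second truncated HIV-1 LTR downstream is consistent with a self-inactivating design, and it is followed by an SV40 polyadenylation signal.

Between these elements, the EF-1α core promoter combined with an HTLV-1 LTR segment drives the DNAJC6 coding sequence, which was inserted between EcoRI and NotI sites. CopGFP lies downstream. According to the construct name, the two are linked by a T2A self-cleaving peptide, although the T2A is not annotated separately in the feature table. This arrangement yields auxilin and the green reporter as separate proteins from one transcript, so fluorescence marks transduced cells. A WPRE enhances transcript stability and expression.

The sequenced record is 10,175 nt, slightly shorter than the 10,340 bp listed in the catalogue. The associated study concerns DNAJC6 mutations in human brain organoids, so the vector is suited to stable expression of wild-type DNAJC6 in such models.
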