Features (pLannotate 1.2.2; 26 found; start..end, strand, type, name):
      6..232     +  promoter       RSV promoter: Rous sarcoma virus enhancer/promoter
    233..413     +  LTR            5' LTR (truncated): truncated 5' long terminal repeat (LTR) from HIV-1
    460..585     +  misc_feature   HIV-1 Ψ: packaging signal of human immunodeficiency virus type 1
    569..907     +  CDS            HIV-1 gag (fragment): gag protein from human immunodeficiency virus 1; gag
   1078..1311    +  misc_feature   RRE: The Rev response element (RRE) of HIV-1 allows for Rev-dependent mRNA export from the nucleus to the cytoplasm.
   1688..1788    +  CDS            Rev (fragment): human immunodeficiency virus 1 (HIV-1) Rev protein; rev; enhances nuclear export of unspliced and incompletely spliced viral mRNAs
   1807..1923    +  misc_feature   cPPT/CTS: central polypurine tract and central termination sequence of HIV-1
   1966..2177    +  promoter       EF-1α core promoter: core promoter for human elongation factor EF-1α
   2190..2458    +  LTR            5' LTR (truncated): truncated 5' long terminal repeat (LTR) from human T-cell leukemia virus (HTLV) type 1
   2690..5407    +  CDS            DNAJC6: AUXI_HUMAN - Also known as KIAA0473 From Homo sapiens (Human).
   5499..6163    +  CDS            CopGFP (fragment): green fluorescent protein 2 from Pontellina plumata, also known as ppluGFP2 (Shagin et al., 2004)
   6254..6842    +  misc_feature   WPRE: woodchuck hepatitis virus posttranscriptional regulatory element
   6837..6944    +  CDS            nef (fragment): NEF_SIVS4 - Experimental evidence at protein level: Swiss-Prot protein existence level 1. Interferes with TCR signaling from the cell membrane. Interacts with CD247/TCRZ (TCR zeta chain) and exert potent down- regulation of cell surface TCR/CD3 complexes. From Simian immunodeficiency virus (isolate F236/smH4) (SIV-sm) (Simian immunodeficiency virus sooty mangabey monkey).
   6969..7149    +  LTR            5' LTR (truncated): truncated 5' long terminal repeat (LTR) from HIV-1
   7221..7342    +  polyA_signal   SV40 poly(A) signal: SV40 polyadenylation signal
   7362..7529    +  promoter       SV40 promoter (fragment): SV40 early promoter
   7574..7590    -  protein_bind   lac operator: The lac repressor binds to the lac operator to inhibit transcription in E. coli. This inhibition can be relieved by adding lactose or isopropyl-β-D-thiogalactopyranoside (IPTG). lac repressor encoded by lacI
   7598..7628    -  promoter       lac promoter: promoter for the E. coli lac operon
   7643..7664    -  protein_bind   CAP binding site: CAP binding activates transcription in the presence of cAMP. E. coli catabolite activator protein
   7677..7769    -  CDS            lacI (fragment): lac repressor; lacI; The lac repressor binds to the lac operator to inhibit transcription in E. coli. This inhibition can be relieved by adding lactose or isopropyl-β-D-thiogalactopyranoside (IPTG).
   7952..8540    -  rep_origin     ori: high-copy-number ColE1/pMB1/pBR322/pUC origin of replication
   8711..9571    -  CDS            AmpR: β-lactamase; bla; confers resistance to ampicillin, carbenicillin, and related antibiotics
   9572..9676    -  promoter       AmpR promoter: bla
   9771..9806    +  CDS            rop (fragment): Rop protein, which maintains plasmids at low copy number; rop
   9908..10007   +  misc_feature   bom (fragment): basis of mobility region from pBR322
  10013..10167   -  CDS            lacZα (fragment): LacZα fragment of β-galactosidase; lacZ fragment
>Addgene plasmid #170443 | pCDH-EF1a-hDNAJC6-T2A-copGFP | addgene full sequence | sequence record 335033 | Addgene NGS Result
ACGCGTGTAGTCTTATGCAATACTCTTGTAGTCTTGCAACATGGTAACGATGAGTTAGCAACATGCCTTA
CAAGGAGAGAAAAAGCACCGTGCATGCCGATTGGTGGAAGTAAGGTGGTACGATCGTGCCTTATTAGGAA
GGCAACAGACGGGTCTGACATGGATTGGACGAACCACTGAATTGCCGCATTGCAGAGATATTGTATTTAA
GTGCCTAGCTCGATACATAAACGGGTCTCTCTGGTTAGACCAGATCTGAGCCTGGGAGCTCTCTGGCTAA
CTAGGGAACCCACTGCTTAAGCCTCAATAAAGCTTGCCTTGAGTGCTTCAAGTAGTGTGTGCCCGTCTGT
TGTGTGACTCTGGTAACTAGAGATCCCTCAGACCCTTTTAGTCAGTGTGGAAAATCTCTAGCAGTGGCGC
CCGAACAGGGACTTGAAAGCGAAAGGGAAACCAGAGGAGCTCTCTCGACGCAGGACTCGGCTTGCTGAAG
CGCGCACGGCAAGAGGCGAGGGGCGGCGACTGGTGAGTACGCCAAAAATTTTGACTAGCGGAGGCTAGAA
GGAGAGAGATGGGTGCGAGAGCGTCAGTATTAAGCGGGGGAGAATTAGATCGCGATGGGAAAAAATTCGG
TTAAGGCCAGGGGGAAAGAAAAAATATAAATTAAAACATATAGTATGGGCAAGCAGGGAGCTAGAACGAT
TCGCAGTTAATCCTGGCCTGTTAGAAACATCAGAAGGCTGTAGACAAATACTGGGACAGCTACAACCATC
CCTTCAGACAGGATCAGAAGAACTTAGATCATTATATAATACAGTAGCAACCCTCTATTGTGTGCATCAA
AGGATAGAGATAAAAGACACCAAGGAAGCTTTAGACAAGATAGAGGAAGAGCAAAACAAAAGTAAGACCA
CCGCACAGCAAGCGGCCACTGATCTTCAGACCTGGAGGAGGAGATATGAGGGACAATTGGAGAAGTGAAT
TATATAAATATAAAGTAGTAAAAATTGAACCATTAGGAGTAGCACCCACCAAGGCAAAGAGAAGAGTGGT
GCAGAGAGAAAAAAGAGCAGTGGGAATAGGAGCTTTGTTCCTTGGGTTCTTGGGAGCAGCAGGAAGCACT
ATGGGCGCAGCGTCAATGACGCTGACGGTACAGGCCAGACAATTATTGTCTGGTATAGTGCAGCAGCAGA
ACAATTTGCTGAGGGCTATTGAGGCGCAACAGCATCTGTTGCAACTCACAGTCTGGGGCATCAAGCAGCT
CCAGGCAAGAATCCTGGCTGTGGAAAGATACCTAAAGGATCAACAGCTCCTGGGGATTTGGGGTTGCTCT
GGAAAACTCATTTGCACCACTGCTGTGCCTTGGAATGCTAGTTGGAGTAATAAATCTCTGGAACAGATTT
GGAATCACACGACCTGGATGGAGTGGGACAGAGAAATTAACAATTACACAAGCTTAATACACTCCTTAAT
TGAAGAATCGCAAAACCAGCAAGAAAAGAATGAACAAGAATTATTGGAATTAGATAAATGGGCAAGTTTG
TGGAATTGGTTTAACATAACAAATTGGCTGTGGTATATAAAATTATTCATAATGATAGTAGGAGGCTTGG
TAGGTTTAAGAATAGTTTTTGCTGTACTTTCTATAGTGAATAGAGTTAGGCAGGGATATTCACCATTATC
GTTTCAGACCCACCTCCCAACCCCGAGGGGACCCGACAGGCCCGAAGGAATAGAAGAAGAAGGTGGAGAG
AGAGACAGAGACAGATCCATTCGATTAGTGAACGGATCTCGACGGTATCGGTTAACTTTTAAAAGAAAAG
GGGGGATTGGGGGGTACAGTGCAGGGGAAAGAATAGTAGACATAATAGCAACAGACATACAAACTAAAGA
ATTACAAAAACAAATTACAAAATTCAAAATTTTATCGATACTAGTGGATCTGCGATCGCTCCGGTGCCCG
TCAGTGGGCAGAGCGCACATCGCCCACAGTCCCCGAGAAGTTGGGGGGAGGGGTCGGCAATTGAACGGGT
GCCTAGAGAAGGTGGCGCGGGGTAAACTGGGAAAGTGATGTCGTGTACTGGCTCCGCCTTTTTCCCGAGG
GTGGGGGAGAACCGTATATAAGTGCAGTAGTCGCCGTGAACGTTCTTTTTCGCAACGGGTTTGCCGCCAG
AACACAGCTGAAGCTTCGAGGGGCTCGCATCTCTCCTTCACGCGCCCGCCGCCCTACCTGAGGCCGCCAT
CCACGCCGGTTGAGTCGCGTTCTGCCGCCTCCCGCCTGTGGTGCCTCCTGAACTGCGTCCGCCGTCTAGG
TAAGTTTAAAGCTCAGGTCGAGACCGGGCCTTTGTCCGGCGCTCCCTTGGAGCCTACCTAGACTCAGCCG
GCTCTCCACGCTTTGCCTGACCCTGCTTGCTCAACTCTACGTCTTTGTTTCGTTTTCTGTTCTGCGCCGT
TACAGATCCAAGCTGTGACCGGCGCCTACTCTAGAGCTAGCGAATTCATGAGCCTCCTCGGGAGCTACCG
GAAAAAGACCAGCAACGATGGTTATGAATCTTTGCAGCTGGTGGACAGTAACGGGGACTTAAGTGCGGGA
AGCGGCGGGGTTGGCGGCAAGCAGAGAGTGAACGCCGGGGCAGCGGCGCGGAGTCCCGCCCGACAGCCTC
CGGACCGCGCCAGCACCATGGACAGCTCAGGTGCCTCATCTCCAGACATGGAGCCCAGCTATGGGGGAGG
TCTCTTTGACATGGTAAAAGGAGGTGCAGGGAGGCTCTTTAGTAACCTAAAGGACAACTTGAAAGACACC
CTCAAAGACACATCTTCTAGAGTGATACAATCTGTGACCAGCTACACAAAGGGAGATTTAGACTTCACTT
ATGTTACCTCCAGAATTATTGTGATGTCCTTTCCTCTGGACAATGTTGACATAGGATTCAGGAATCAGGT
TGATGACATTCGAAGCTTTTTGGATTCCAGACATCTTGACCACTACACAGTATACAATCTGTCACCTAAG
TCTTATCGAACTGCCAAGTTTCACAGCCGGGTCTCAGAATGCAGTTGGCCCATTAGGCAGGCTCCCAGTC
TGCACAACCTTTTTGCTGTGTGTCGGAATATGTATAACTGGCTACTGCAGAATCCCAAAAATGTCTGTGT
TGTCCACTGCTTGGATGGACGGGCGGCATCATCAATTCTGGTTGGTGCTATGTTCATTTTCTGTAATCTC
TACTCTACTCCTGGCCCAGCCATTCGATTGCTATATGCAAAGCGACCAGGAATTGGACTTTCACCATCCC
ATAGGAGATACCTGGGCTATATGTGTGACCTACTGGCAGACAAGCCCTACCGCCCTCACTTCAAGCCTCT
CACAATTAAGTCGATCACTGTCAGTCCAATACCCTTTTTCAACAAACAGAGGAATGGATGTCGCCCTTAC
TGTGATGTACTCATTGGAGAAACCAAAATATATTCGACTTGCACAGATTTTGAACGAATGAAAGAATATC
GTGTCCAAGATGGAAAAATCTTCATTCCCTTGAACATCACTGTGCAAGGAGACGTGGTTGTTTCCATGTA
TCACTTGAGGTCAACCATTGGGAGCCGGCTACAGGCTAAGGTGACCAACACACAGATATTCCAGCTTCAG
TTTCACACTGGATTCATACCACTGGACACAACAGTTTTAAAGTTCACCAAGCCTGAGTTAGATGCATGTG
ATGTACCAGAAAAATATCCTCAGCTATTTCAGGTGACACTGGATGTAGAACTACAGCCCCATGACAAAGT
AATAGACTTAACTCCACCATGGGAACATTACTGCACAAAAGATGTCAATCCCAGCATCCTCTTCTCTTCT
CACCAGGAACATCAAGATACGCTGGCCTTAGGAGGACAGGCTCCAATAGATATCCCTCCAGACAACCCCA
GGCATTACGGACAAAGTGGTTTCTTTGCCTCTCTCTGTTGGCAAGATCAGAAATCGGAGAAGTCATTCTG
TGAGGAAGACCACGCTGCCCTAGTGAATCAGGAAAGTGAGCAATCAGATGATGAACTTCTGACACTTTCC
AGTCCGCATGGCAATGCCAATGGTGACAAGCCTCATGGAGTCAAGAAGCCCAGCAAAAAGCAGCAGGAGC
CAGCAGCCCCTCCACCCCCTGAGGATGTGGACCTTTTGGGCCTGGAAGGGTCTGCAATGAGTAACAGCTT
CTCTCCGCCAGCGGCTCCTCCCACCAATTCTGAACTACTGAGTGACCTGTTTGGGGGTGGAGGTGCAGCT
GGTCCCACCCAGGCTGGACAGTCAGGAGTGGAAGATGTGTTTCATCCTAGTGGACCTGCGTCTACCCAGT
CAACACCACGCCGCTCTGCCACCTCCACCTCTGCGTCTCCAACCCTAAGAGTGGGAGAAGGTGCCACCTT
TGACCCATTTGGAGCACCTTCTAAACCATCAGGTCAGGATTTGCTGGGTTCTTTTCTGAACACATCCAGT
GCTTCCAGTGACCCCTTTCTCCAGCCCACAAGAAGTCCTTCGCCCACAGTACATGCTTCTAGTACGCCTG
CTGTGAACATTCAGCCAGATGTTTCTGGAGGTTGGGACTGGCATGCTAAACCAGGAGGCTTTGGAATGGG
AAGCAAGTCAGCTGCCACCAGCCCAACCGGATCCTCGCATGGTACTCCCACCCATCAAAGCAAACCCCAG
ACTCTGGATCCTTTTGCCGACCTTGGGACACTAGGTAGTTCTTCCTTTGCCAGCAAACCCACCACACCAA
CTGGATTGGGTGGAGGATTCCCGCCTCTCAGCTCGCCACAGAAGGCGTCTCCCCAGCCTATGGGTGGCGG
GTGGCAGCAGGGAGGTGCCTACAACTGGCAGCAGCCACAGCCTAAGCCTCAGCCCAGCATGCCCCACTCC
TCTCCCCAGAACCGACCCAACTACAACGTGAGCTTCTCAGCCATGCCTGGGGGCCAGAACGAACGTGGGA
AAGGATCAAGTAATTTGGAAGGGAAACAAAAAGCAGCTGATTTTGAAGACCTACTCTCTGGTCAAGGTTT
CAATGCTCACAAAGACAAAAAGGGGCCTCGGACAATAGCTGAGATGAGAAAGGAGGAAATGGCCAAGGAA
ATGGATCCTGAGAAATTAAAGATTCTGGAATGGATTGAAGGCAAAGAAAGAAATATCAGAGCCCTTCTTT
CCACGATGCATACCGTACTATGGGCTGGGGAGACCAAGTGGAAACCAGTTGGCATGGCAGACCTGGTAAC
ACCAGAGCAGGTGAAGAAGGTGTACAGGAAGGCTGTCCTGGTGGTGCACCCAGATAAAGCTACTGGGCAA
CCCTATGAACAATACGCAAAGATGATTTTCATGGAGCTCAATGATGCCTGGTCTGAATTTGAAAACCAAG
GCCAAAAGCCCTTATATGCGGCCGCTGAGGGCAGAGGAAGTCTTCTAACATGCGGTGACGTGGAGGAGAA
TCCCGGCCCTTCCGGAATGGAGAGCGACGAGAGCGGCCTGCCCGCCATGGAGATCGAGTGCCGCATCACC
GGCACCCTGAACGGCGTGGAGTTCGAGCTGGTGGGCGGCGGAGAGGGCACCCCCAAGCAGGGCCGCATGA
CCAACAAGATGAAGAGCACCAAAGGCGCCCTGACCTTCAGCCCCTACCTGCTGAGCCACGTGATGGGCTA
CGGCTTCTACCACTTCGGCACCTACCCCAGCGGCTACGAGAACCCCTTCCTGCACGCCATCAACAACGGC
GGCTACACCAACACCCGCATCGAGAAGTACGAGGACGGCGGCGTGCTGCACGTGAGCTTCAGCTACCGCT
ACGAGGCCGGCCGCGTGATCGGCGACTTCAAGGTGGTGGGCACCGGCTTCCCCGAGGACAGCGTGATCTT
CACCGACAAGATCATCCGCAGCAACGCCACCGTGGAGCACCTGCACCCCATGGGCGATAACGTGCTGGTG
GGCAGCTTCGCCCGCACCTTCAGCCTGCGCGACGGCGGCTACTACAGCTTCGTGGTGGACAGCCACATGC
ACTTCAAGAGCGCCATCCACCCCAGCATCCTGCAGAACGGGGGCCCCATGTTCGCCTTCCGCCGCGTGGA
GGAGCTGCACAGCAACACCGAGCTGGGCATCGTGGAGTACCAGCACGCCTTCAAGACCCCCATCGCCTTC
GCCAGATCCCGCGCTCAGTCGTCCAATTCTGCCGTGGACGGCACCGCCGGACCCGGCTCCACCGGATCTC
GCTAGAGCTGAATCTAAGTCGACAATCAACCTCTGGATTACAAAATTTGTGAAAGATTGACTGGTATTCT
TAACTATGTTGCTCCTTTTACGCTATGTGGATACGCTGCTTTAATGCCTTTGTATCATGCTATTGCTTCC
CGTATGGCTTTCATTTTCTCCTCCTTGTATAAATCCTGGTTGCTGTCTCTTTATGAGGAGTTGTGGCCCG
TTGTCAGGCAACGTGGCGTGGTGTGCACTGTGTTTGCTGACGCAACCCCCACTGGTTGGGGCATTGCCAC
CACCTGTCAGCTCCTTTCCGGGACTTTCGCTTTCCCCCTCCCTATTGCCACGGCGGAACTCATCGCCGCC
TGCCTTGCCCGCTGCTGGACAGGGGCTCGGCTGTTGGGCACTGACAATTCCGTGGTGTTGTCGGGGAAAT
CATCGTCCTTTCCTTGGCTGCTCGCCTGTGTTGCCACCTGGATTCTGCGCGGGACGTCCTTCTGCTACGT
CCCTTCGGCCCTCAATCCAGCGGACCTTCCTTCCCGCGGCCTGCTGCCGGCTCTGCGGCCTCTTCCGCGT
CTTCGCCTTCGCCCTCAGACGAGTCGGATCTCCCTTTGGGCCGCCTCCCCGCCTGGTACCTTTAAGACCA
ATGACTTACAAGGCAGCTGTAGATCTTAGCCACTTTTTAAAAGAAAAGGGGGGACTGGAAGGGCTAATTC
ACTCCCAACGAAGATAAGATCTGCTTTTTGCTTGTACTGGGTCTCTCTGGTTAGACCAGATCTGAGCCTG
GGAGCTCTCTGGCTAACTAGGGAACCCACTGCTTAAGCCTCAATAAAGCTTGCCTTGAGTGCTTCAAGTA
GTGTGTGCCCGTCTGTTGTGTGACTCTGGTAACTAGAGATCCCTCAGACCCTTTTAGTCAGTGTGGAAAA
TCTCTAGCAGTAGTAGTTCATGTCATCTTATTATTCAGTATTTATAACTTGCAAAGAAATGAATATCAGA
GAGTGAGAGGAACTTGTTTATTGCAGCTTATAATGGTTACAAATAAAGCAATAGCATCACAAATTTCACA
AATAAAGCATTTTTTTCACTGCATTCTAGTTGTGGTTTGTCCAAACTCATCAATGTATCTTATCATGTCT
GGCTCTAGCTATCCCGCCCCTAACTCCGCCCATCCCGCCCCTAACTCCGCCCAGTTCCGCCCATTCTCCG
CCCCATGGCTGACTAATTTTTTTTATTTATGCAGAGGCAGAGGCCGCCTCGGCCTCTGAGCTATTCCAGA
AGTAGTGAGGAGGCTTTTTTGGAGGCCTAGACTTTTGCAGAGACCAAATTCGTAATCATGTCATAGCTGT
TTCCTGTGTGAAATTGTTATCCGCTCACAATTCCACACAACATACGAGCCGGAAGCATAAAGTGTAAAGC
CTGGGGTGCCTAATGAGTGAGCTAACTCACATTAATTGCGTTGCGCTCACTGCCCGCTTTCCAGTCGGGA
AACCTGTCGTGCCAGCTGCATTAATGAATCGGCCAACGCGCGGGGAGAGGCGGTTTGCGTATTGGGCGCT
CTTCCGCTTCCTCGCTCACTGACTCGCTGCGCTCGGTCGTTCGGCTGCGGCGAGCGGTATCAGCTCACTC
AAAGGCGGTAATACGGTTATCCACAGAATCAGGGGATAACGCAGGAAAGAACATGTGAGCAAAAGGCCAG
CAAAAGGCCAGGAACCGTAAAAAGGCCGCGTTGCTGGCGTTTTTCCATAGGCTCCGCCCCCCTGACGAGC
ATCACAAAAATCGACGCTCAAGTCAGAGGTGGCGAAACCCGACAGGACTATAAAGATACCAGGCGTTTCC
CCCTGGAAGCTCCCTCGTGCGCTCTCCTGTTCCGACCCTGCCGCTTACCGGATACCTGTCCGCCTTTCTC
CCTTCGGGAAGCGTGGCGCTTTCTCATAGCTCACGCTGTAGGTATCTCAGTTCGGTGTAGGTCGTTCGCT
CCAAGCTGGGCTGTGTGCACGAACCCCCCGTTCAGCCCGACCGCTGCGCCTTATCCGGTAACTATCGTCT
TGAGTCCAACCCGGTAAGACACGACTTATCGCCACTGGCAGCAGCCACTGGTAACAGGATTAGCAGAGCG
AGGTATGTAGGCGGTGCTACAGAGTTCTTGAAGTGGTGGCCTAACTACGGCTACACTAGAAGAACAGTAT
TTGGTATCTGCGCTCTGCTGAAGCCAGTTACCTTCGGAAAAAGAGTTGGTAGCTCTTGATCCGGCAAACA
AACCACCGCTGGTAGCGGTGGTTTTTTTGTTTGCAAGCAGCAGATTACGCGCAGAAAAAAAGGATCTCAA
GAAGATCCTTTGATCTTTTCTACGGGGTCTGACGCTCAGTGGAACGAAAACTCACGTTAAGGGATTTTGG
TCATGAGATTATCAAAAAGGATCTTCACCTAGATCCTTTTAAATTAAAAATGAAGTTTTAAATCAATCTA
AAGTATATATGAGTAAACTTGGTCTGACAGTTACCAATGCTTAATCAGTGAGGCACCTATCTCAGCGATC
TGTCTATTTCGTTCATCCATAGTTGCCTGACTCCCCGTCGTGTAGATAACTACGATACGGGAGGGCTTAC
CATCTGGCCCCAGTGCTGCAATGATACCGCGAGACCCACGCTCACCGGCTCCAGATTTATCAGCAATAAA
CCAGCCAGCCGGAAGGGCCGAGCGCAGAAGTGGTCCTGCAACTTTATCCGCCTCCATCCAGTCTATTAAT
TGTTGCCGGGAAGCTAGAGTAAGTAGTTCGCCAGTTAATAGTTTGCGCAACGTTGTTGCCATTGCTACAG
GCATCGTGGTGTCACGCTCGTCGTTTGGTATGGCTTCATTCAGCTCCGGTTCCCAACGATCAAGGCGAGT
TACATGATCCCCCATGTTGTGCAAAAAAGCGGTTAGCTCCTTCGGTCCTCCGATCGTTGTCAGAAGTAAG
TTGGCCGCAGTGTTATCACTCATGGTTATGGCAGCACTGCATAATTCTCTTACTGTCATGCCATCCGTAA
GATGCTTTTCTGTGACTGGTGAGTACTCAACCAAGTCATTCTGAGAATAGTGTATGCGGCGACCGAGTTG
CTCTTGCCCGGCGTCAATACGGGATAATACCGCGCCACATAGCAGAACTTTAAAAGTGCTCATCATTGGA
AAACGTTCTTCGGGGCGAAAACTCTCAAGGATCTTACCGCTGTTGAGATCCAGTTCGATGTAACCCACTC
GTGCACCCAACTGATCTTCAGCATCTTTTACTTTCACCAGCGTTTCTGGGTGAGCAAAAACAGGAAGGCA
AAATGCCGCAAAAAAGGGAATAAGGGCGACACGGAAATGTTGAATACTCATACTCTTCCTTTTTCAATAT
TATTGAAGCATTTATCAGGGTTATTGTCTCATGAGCGGATACATATTTGAATGTATTTAGAAAAATAAAC
AAATAGGGGTTCCGCGCACATTTCCCCGAAAAGTGCCACCTGACGTCTAAGAAACCATTATTATCATGAC
ATTAACCTATAAAAATAGGCGTATCACGAGGCCCTTTCGTCTCGCGCGTTTCGGTGATGACGGTGAAAAC
CTCTGACACATGCAGCTCCCGGAGACGGTCACAGCTTGTCTGTAAGCGGATGCCGGGAGCAGACAAGCCC
GTCAGGGCGCGTCAGCGGGTGTTGGCGGGTGTCGGGGCTGGCTTAACTATGCGGCATCAGAGCAGATTGT
ACTGAGAGTGCACCATATGCGGTGTGAAATACCGCACAGATGCGTAAGGAGAAAATACCGCATCAGGCGC
CATTCGCCATTCAGGCTGCGCAACTGTTGGGAAGGGCGATCGGTGCGGGCCTCTTCGCTATTACGCCAGC
TGGCGAAAGGGGGATGTGCTGCAAGGCGATTAAGTTGGGTAACGCCAGGGTTTTCCCAGTCACGACGTTG
TAAAACGACGGCCAGTGCCAAGCTG
